Addgene plasmid #223819: pET50del_SynPspA_R44K/E126Q/E179Q
Purpose: Bacterial expression of SynPspA R44K/E126Q/E179Q with N-terminal 6xHis-Tag and 3C cleavage site
Depositing lab: Carsten Sachse. Depositing organization: Forschungszentrum Juelich GmbH. Publication: Structural plasticity of bacterial ESCRT-III protein PspA in higher-order assemblies. Junglas B, Hudina E, Schonnenbeck P, Ritter I, Heddier A, Santiago-Schubel B, Huesgen PF, Schneider D, Sachse C. Nat Struct Mol Biol. 2025 Jan;32(1):23-34. doi: 10.1038/s41594-024-01359-7. Epub 2024 Aug 16. PubMed 39152237.
Backbone
  Vector backbone: pET50
  Vector type: Bacterial Expression
Growth in bacteria
  Bacterial resistance: Kanamycin, 50 μg/mL
  Growth temperature: 37°C
  Growth strain: DH5alpha
  Copy number: Low Copy
Gene/Insert
  Gene/Insert name: SynPspA (alt name: PspA)
  Species: Synechocystis sp. PCC6803
  Mutation: R44K, E126Q, E179Q
  Tag / fusion protein: 6xHis (N terminal on insert)
Terms and licenses: Academic/Nonprofit Terms; Industry Terms: Not Available to Industry
How to cite: pET50del_SynPspA_R44K/E126Q/E179Q was a gift from Carsten Sachse (Addgene plasmid # 223819 ; http://n2t.net/addgene:223819 ; RRID:Addgene_223819)
