[The description below was written by a language model from this plasmid's Addgene catalogue record and pLannotate feature annotations shown in this document.]
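Description:
pET50del_SynPspA_R44K/E126Q/E179Q is a 5,875-nt bacterial expression plasmid built on a pET50 backbone for producing a triple-point mutant of PspA from the cyanobacterium Synechocystis sp. PCC6803 in E. coli. It is selected with kanamycin through an aph(3')-Ia aminoglycoside phosphotransferase gene. It replicates from a ColE1/pMB1-type origin accompanied by the rop gene and the pBR322 bom region, which fits the low copy number given in the catalogue entry. An f1 phage origin is also present. Short tetracycline-resistance fragments and an AmpR promoter fragment appear to be non-functional backbone remnants.

The expression cassette follows the standard pET layout. A T7 promoter is followed by a lac operator and the T7 gene 10 ribosome binding site, and the cassette ends at a T7 terminator. A plasmid-borne lacI gene with its own promoter supplies the repressor. Transcription therefore depends on T7 RNA polymerase from the host and can be induced with IPTG.

According to the record, the PspA coding sequence carries the substitutions R44K, E126Q and E179Q. It is fused at its N-terminus to a 6xHis tag followed by an HRV 3C protease site, so the tag can be removed after affinity purification. The feature table annotates the 3C site but not the His tag or the PspA open reading frame, which presumably lies in the unannotated stretch downstream of the cleavage site. An S-Tag and a fragment of a solubility tag are annotated further downstream, before the terminator, and the record does not indicate whether they are translated. The "del" in the name is not explained.

The associated publication concerns the structural plasticity of PspA, a bacterial ESCRT-III protein, in higher-order assemblies, which suggests the plasmid is used to make recombinant mutant protein for structural and biochemical study.
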