Features (pLannotate 1.2.2; 19 found; start..end, strand, type, name):
    122..937     +  CDS            KanR: aminoglycoside phosphotransferase; aph(3')-Ia; confers resistance to kanamycin in bacteria or G418 (Geneticin®) in eukaryotes
    946..1003    -  promoter       AmpR promoter (fragment): bla
   1056..1484    -  rep_origin     f1 ori (sequence partly withheld): f1 bacteriophage origin of replication; arrow indicates direction of (+) strand synthesis
   1521..1568    -  terminator     T7 terminator: transcription terminator for bacteriophage T7 RNA polymerase
   1576..1619    -  CDS            SET1 (fragment): solubility-enhancement tag derived from T7 phage gene 10B
   1663..1707    -  CDS            S-Tag: affinity and epitope tag derived from pancreatic ribonuclease A
   2468..2491    -  CDS            HRV 3C site: recognition and cleavage site for human rhinovirus 3C and PreScission proteases
   2544..2566    -  RBS            RBS: efficient ribosome binding site from bacteriophage T7 gene 10 (Olins and Rangwala, 1989)
   2581..2605    -  protein_bind   lac operator: The lac repressor binds to the lac operator to inhibit transcription in E. coli. This inhibition can be relieved by adding lactose or isopropyl-β-D-thiogalactopyranoside (IPTG). lac repressor encoded by lacI
   2606..2624    -  promoter       T7 promoter: promoter for bacteriophage T7 RNA polymerase
   2650..2929    +  CDS            TcR (fragment): tetracycline efflux protein; tet; confers resistance to tetracycline
   2937..3014    +  promoter       lacI promoter: lacI
   3015..4097    +  CDS            lacI: lac repressor; lacI; The lac repressor binds to the lac operator to inhibit transcription in E. coli. This inhibition can be relieved by adding lactose or isopropyl-β-D-thiogalactopyranoside (IPTG).
   4110..4131    +  protein_bind   CAP binding site: CAP binding activates transcription in the presence of cAMP. E. coli catabolite activator protein
   4146..4210    +  CDS            TcR (fragment): tetracycline efflux protein; tet; confers resistance to tetracycline
   4272..4652    -  CDS            YPB1_ECOLX: Protein predicted: Swiss-Prot protein existence level 4. From Escherichia coli.
   4669..4860    +  CDS            rop: Rop protein, which maintains plasmids at low copy number; rop
   4962..5101    +  misc_feature   bom: basis of mobility region from pBR322
   5287..5875    -  rep_origin     ori: high-copy-number ColE1/pMB1/pBR322/pUC origin of replication
>Addgene plasmid #223819 | pET50del_SynPspA_R44K/E126Q/E179Q | addgene full sequence | sequence record 448136 | Addgene NGS Result
GAAGATCCTTTGATCTTTTCTACGGGGTCTGACGCTCAGTGGAACGAAAACTCACGTTAAGGGATTTTGG
TCATGAACAATAAAACTGTCTGCTTACATAAACAGTAATACAAGGGGTGTTATGAGCCATATTCAACGGG
AAACGTCTTGCTCTAGGCCGCGATTAAATTCCAACATGGATGCTGATTTATATGGGTATAAATGGGCTCG
CGATAATGTCGGGCAATCAGGTGCGACAATCTATCGATTGTATGGGAAGCCCGATGCGCCAGAGTTGTTT
CTGAAACATGGCAAAGGTAGCGTTGCCAATGATGTTACAGATGAGATGGTCAGACTAAACTGGCTGACGG
AATTTATGCCTCTTCCGACCATCAAGCATTTTATCCGTACTCCTGATGATGCATGGTTACTCACCACTGC
GATCCCCGGCAAAACAGCATTCCAGGTATTAGAAGAATATCCTGATTCAGGTGAAAATATTGTTGATGCG
CTGGCAGTGTTCCTGCGCCGGTTGCATTCGATTCCTGTTTGTAATTGTCCTTTTAACAGTGATCGCGTAT
TTCGTCTCGCTCAGGCGCAATCACGAATGAATAACGGTTTGGTTGATGCGAGTGATTTTGATGACGAGCG
TAATGGCTGGCCTGTTGAACAAGTCTGGAAAGAAATGCATAAACTTTTGCCATTCTCACCGGATTCAGTC
GTCACTCATGGTGATTTCTCACTTGATAACCTTATTTTTGACGAGGGGAAATTAATAGGTTGTATTGATG
TTGGACGAGTCGGAATCGCAGACCGATACCAGGATCTTGCCATCCTATGGAACTGCCTCGGTGAGTTTTC
TCCTTCATTACAGAAACGGCTTTTTCAAAAATATGGTATTGATAATCCTGATATGAATAAATTGCAGTTT
CATTTGATGCTCGATGAGTTTTTCTAAGAATTAATTCATGAGCGGATACATATTTGAATGTATTTAGAAA
AATAAACAAATAGGGGTTCCGCGCACATTTCCCCGAAAAGTGCCACCTAAATTGTAAGCGTTAATATTTT
GTTAAAATTCGCGTTAAATTTTTGTTAAATCAGCTCATTTTTTAACCAATAGGCCGAAATCGGCAAAATC
CCTTATAAATCAAAAGAATAGACCGAGATAGGGT
[37 nt withheld, positions 1155-1191]
AAAGAACGTGGACTCCAACGTCAAAGG
[49 nt withheld, positions 1219-1267]
T
[91 nt withheld, positions 1269-1359]
G
[124 nt withheld, positions 1361-1484]
CCCATTCGCCAATCCGGATATAGTTCCTCCTTTCAGCAAAAAACCCCTCAAGACCCGTTTAGAGGCCCCA
AGGGGTTATGCTAGTTATTGCTCAGCGGTGGCAGCAGCCAACTCAGCTTCCTTTCGGGCTTTGTTTAGCA
GCCTAGGTTAATTAAGCCTCGAGAGCAGCAGAAGTAGAGCTGTCCATGTGCTGGCGTTCGAATTTAGCAG
CAGCGGTTTCTTTACTACCGCGTGGCACCAGAGCGAGCTCTGCGGCCGCAAGCTTGTCGACGGACGTCGG
GCGCGCCAAGGCCTGTACAGAATTCGGATCCTTACGAGCTTGGCGGCGGTAAGCTACGGCGCGCTTTCAT
GGCAGCCAGGGTTGCTTCCACAGCTTGTTGCTCTTCCCACTGCTCGAATTTTTTGTCCAGCGGGGACGGA
GGCGGATTCAACAGTTCACGTTCGGCCTGTAACTCCAGGATTTTGGTTTCAATCCGTTCGAACAGAGAGC
TTGCGCTCGCGTTGTCCAGGTTACCCGCGATCTCCTCGATCTTCTGCGCAGCAATTGCTGACTTCAGGCG
GGCCAGATAAAGGTTCTTCTGGCTCTTAAGCTCCAGGTATTTACGCTGCAGCTTTTGCAGCTGGCCTCTA
ACCTGCTCGACCAATGCACGTTGTTCACCCAGAGATTTGCCGAGCGCTTCGGTGTGGGACTGATAGCTCT
GACGCTGACCCAGCGCTTCACGAGCTAGTTGCTCATTACCACGGTCCAACGCCGCCTGCGCCTTTTCGTA
CCAACGTTGGGCAATCAGCTGTTGCGCATCACGTTGGCGCTCAGTGCTTTTAAACGTCGCAATGGTCTGC
GCCAGTGCGCGTTTCAGCTCGATCAGCTCCAATTCCATTTCGCCCAGCAGGCGCTCCAACAGATCTTCCG
GAGCTTCTTGCTGCTGCTGCCAATGGGTCAATTGGGACTTCAATACTCTTCCAACCCTATTAAATAGTTC
CATGGGTCCCTGAAAGAGGACTTCAAGAGCCGCGGAACTAGAATGGTGATGGTGGTGATGGCTGCTGCCC
ATATGTATATCTCCTTCTTAAAGTTAAACAAAATTATTTCTAGAGGGGAATTGTTATCCGCTCACAATTC
CCCTATAGTGAGTCGTATTAATTTCGCGGGATCGAGATCGATCTCGATCCTCTACGCCGGACGCATCGTG
GCCGGCATCACCGGCGCCACAGGTGCGGTTGCTGGCGCCTATATCGCCGACATCACCGATGGGGAAGATC
GGGCTCGCCACTTCGGGCTCATGAGCGCTTGTTTCGGCGTGGGTATGGTGGCAGGCCCCGTGGCCGGGGG
ACTGTTGGGCGCCATCTCCTTGCATGCACCATTCCTTGCGGCGGCGGTGCTCAACGGCCTCAACCTACTA
CTGGGCTGCTTCCTAATGCAGGAGTCGCATAAGGGAGAGCGTCGAGATCCCGGACACCATCGAATGGCGC
AAAACCTTTCGCGGTATGGCATGATAGCGCCCGGAAGAGAGTCAATTCAGGGTGGTGAATGTGAAACCAG
TAACGTTATACGATGTCGCAGAGTATGCCGGTGTCTCTTATCAGACCGTTTCCCGCGTGGTAAACCAGGC
CAGCCACGTTTCTGCGAAAACGCGGGAAAAAGTGGAAGCGGCGATGGCGGAGCTGAATTACATTCCCAAC
CGCGTGGCACAACAACTGGCGGGCAAACAGTCGTTGCTGATTGGCGTTACCACCTCCAGTCTGGCCCTGC
ACGCGCCGTCGCAAATTGTCGCGGCGATTAAATCTCGCGCCGATCAACTGGGTGCCAGCGTGGTGGTGTC
GATGGTAGAACGAAGCGGCGTCGAAGCCTGTAAAGCGGCGGTGCACAATCTTCTCGCGCAACGCGTCAGT
GGGCTGATCATTAACTATCCGCTGGATGACCAGGATGCCATTGCTGTGGAAGCTGCCTGCACTAATGTTC
CGGCGTTATTTCTTGATGTCTCTGACCAGACACCCATCAACAGTATTATTTTCTCCCATGAAGACGGTAC
GCGACTGGGCGTGGAGCATCTGGTCGCATTGGGTCACCAGCAAATCGCGCTGTTAGCGGGCCCATTAAGT
TCTGTCTCGGCGCGTCTGCGTCTGGCTGGCTGGCATAAATATCTCACTCGCAATCAAATTCAGCCGATAG
CGGAACGGGAAGGCGACTGGAGTGCCATGTCCGGTTTTCAACAAACCATGCAAATGCTGAATGAGGGCAT
CGTTCCCACTGCGATGCTGGTTGCCAACGATCAGATGGCGCTGGGCGCAATGCGCGCCATTACCGAGTCC
GGGCTGCGCGTTGGTGCGGACATCTCGGTAGTGGGATACGACGATACCGAAGACAGCTCATGTTATATCC
CGCCGTTAACCACCATCAAACAGGATTTTCGCCTGCTGGGGCAAACCAGCGTGGACCGCTTGCTGCAACT
CTCTCAGGGCCAGGCGGTGAAGGGCAATCAGCTGTTGCCCGTCTCACTGGTGAAAAGAAAAACCACCCTG
GCGCCCAATACGCAAACCGCCTCTCCCCGCGCGTTGGCCGATTCATTAATGCAGCTGGCACGACAGGTTT
CCCGACTGGAAAGCGGGCAGTGAGCGCAACGCAATTAATGTAAGTTAGCTCACTCATTAGGCACCGGGAT
CTCGACCGATGCCCTTGAGAGCCTTCAACCCAGTCAGCTCCTTCCGGTGGGCGCGGGGCATGACTAGCAT
GATCGTGCTCCTGTCGTTGAGGACCCGGCTAGGCTGGCGGGGTTGCCTTACTGGTTAGCAGAATGAATCA
CCGATACGCGAGCGAACGTGAAGCGACTGCTGCTGCAAAACGTCTGCGACCTGAGCAACAACATGAATGG
TCTTCGGTTTCCGTGTTTCGTAAAGTCTGGAAACGCGGAAGTCAGCGCCCTGCACCATTATGTTCCGGAT
CTGCATCGCAGGATGCTGCTGGCTACCCTGTGGAACACCTACATCTGTATTAACGAAGCGCTGGCATTGA
CCCTGAGTGATTTTTCTCTGGTCCCGCCGCATCCATACCGCCAGTTGTTTACCCTCACAACGTTCCAGTA
ACCGGGCATGTTCATCATCAGTAACCCGTATCGTGAGCATCCTCTCTCGTTTCATCGGTATCATTACCCC
CATGAACAGAAATCCCCCTTACACGGAGGCATCAGTGACCAAACAGGAAAAAACCGCCCTTAACATGGCC
CGCTTTATCAGAAGCCAGACATTAACGCTTCTGGAGAAACTCAACGAGCTGGACGCGGATGAACAGGCAG
ACATCTGTGAATCGCTTCACGACCACGCTGATGAGCTTTACCGCAGCTGCCTCGCGCGTTTCGGTGATGA
CGGTGAAAACCTCTGACACATGCAGCTCCCGGAGACGGTCACAGCTTGTCTGTAAGCGGATGCCGGGAGC
AGACAAGCCCGTCAGGGCGCGTCAGCGGGTGTTGGCGGGTGTCGGGGCGCAGCCATGACCCAGTCACGTA
GCGATAGCGGAGTGTATACTGGCTTAACTATGCGGCATCAGAGCAGATTGTACTGAGAGTGCACCATTGC
GGTGTGAAATACCGCACAGATGCGTAAGGAGAAAATACCGCATCAGGCGCTCTTCCGCTTCCTCGCTCAC
TGACTCGCTGCGCTCGGTCGTTCGGCTGCGGCGAGCGGTATCAGCTCACTCAAAGGCGGTAATACGGTTA
TCCACAGAATCAGGGGATAACGCAGGAAAGAACATGTGAGCAAAAGGCCAGCAAAAGGCCAGGAACCGTA
AAAAGGCCGCGTTGCTGGCGTTTTTCCATAGGCTCCGCCCCCCTGACGAGCATCACAAAAATCGACGCTC
AAGTCAGAGGTGGCGAAACCCGACAGGACTATAAAGATACCAGGCGTTTCCCCCTGGAAGCTCCCTCGTG
CGCTCTCCTGTTCCGACCCTGCCGCTTACCGGATACCTGTCCGCCTTTCTCCCTTCGGGAAGCGTGGCGC
TTTCTCATAGCTCACGCTGTAGGTATCTCAGTTCGGTGTAGGTCGTTCGCTCCAAGCTGGGCTGTGTGCA
CGAACCCCCCGTTCAGCCCGACCGCTGCGCCTTATCCGGTAACTATCGTCTTGAGTCCAACCCGGTAAGA
CACGACTTATCGCCACTGGCAGCAGCCACTGGTAACAGGATTAGCAGAGCGAGGTATGTAGGCGGTGCTA
CAGAGTTCTTGAAGTGGTGGCCTAACTACGGCTACACTAGAAGGACAGTATTTGGTATCTGCGCTCTGCT
GAAGCCAGTTACCTTCGGAAAAAGAGTTGGTAGCTCTTGATCCGGCAAACAAACCACCGCTGGTAGCGGT
GGTTTTTTTGTTTGCAAGCAGCAGATTACGCGCAGAAAAAAAGGATCTCAA
